Addgene plasmid #234582: pMY.PRC2
Purpose: Expression of ProtA-EZH2, SUZ12, EED and RBBP4
Depositing lab: Chen Davidovich. Depositing organization: Monash University. Publication: Modular cloning of multigene vectors for the baculovirus system and yeast. Lai Z, Flanigan SF, Boudes M, Davidovich C. J Mol Biol. 2025 Jan 13:168943. doi: 10.1016/j.jmb.2025.168943. PubMed 39814169.
Backbone
  Vector backbone: pYTK096
  Vector type: Yeast Expression
Growth in bacteria
  Bacterial resistance: Kanamycin, 50 μg/mL
  Growth temperature: 37°C
  Growth strain: DH5alpha
  Copy number: High Copy
Gene/Insert
  Gene/Insert name: EZH2, SUZ12, EED, RBBP4 (alt name: Protein A)
  Species: H. sapiens (human)
  Entrez Gene: EZH2 (a.k.a. ENX-1, ENX1, EZH2b, KMT6, KMT6A, WVS, WVS2); SUZ12 (a.k.a. CHET9, IMMAS, JJAZ1); RBBP4 (a.k.a. NURF55, RBAP48, lin-53); EED (a.k.a. COGIS, HEED, WAIT1)
  Cloning method: Golden Gate
Terms and licenses: Academic/Nonprofit Terms; Industry Terms: Not Available to Industry
How to cite: pMY.PRC2 was a gift from Chen Davidovich (Addgene plasmid # 234582 ; http://n2t.net/addgene:234582 ; RRID:Addgene_234582)
