[The description below was written by a language model from this plasmid's Addgene catalogue record and pLannotate feature annotations shown in this document.]
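Description:
pMY.PRC2 is a multigene yeast expression plasmid built by Golden Gate assembly in the pYTK096 backbone, designed to co-produce the four core subunits of human Polycomb Repressive Complex 2: EZH2, SUZ12, EED and RBBP4. It is maintained in E. coli through a high-copy ColE1/pUC-type origin and a kanamycin resistance gene (aph(3')-Ia). For yeast, it carries a URA3 cassette, which provides uracil prototrophy selection and can be counterselected with 5-FOA. No yeast replication origin (2μ or CEN/ARS) is annotated. Instead, the payload is flanked by fragments of yeast genomic sequence (annotated as GEA2 at one end and TIM9 at the other, next to URA3). This suggests homology arms for chromosomal integration around the URA3 locus, although the record does not state this explicitly.

The annotated 15.2 kb sequence shows four transcription units in the same orientation. EED follows a constitutive TEF1 promoter. EZH2 follows a galactose-inducible GAL1 promoter and is fused at its N-terminus to two IgG-binding units of Staphylococcus aureus protein A, giving the ProtA-EZH2 named in the purpose field and allowing the assembled complex to be captured on IgG resin through a single tagged subunit. RBBP4 is followed by a PGK1 terminator and SUZ12 by an ADH1 terminator, but the promoters driving these two genes and the terminators for EED and EZH2 were not identified by the annotation. Other short hits, such as MRL1, YL111 and an 18-nt CLIP-tag fragment, are probably incidental matches within yeast regulatory or connector sequences. The construct is intended for recombinant expression and affinity purification of human PRC2 from yeast, and it serves as an example of a modular multigene cloning system.
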