Features (pLannotate 1.2.2; 19 found; start..end, strand, type, name):
      8..364     +  CDS            GEA2 (fragment): GEA2_YEAST - Experimental evidence at protein level: Swiss-Prot protein existence level 1. Activates the ARF proteins by exchanging bound GDP for free GTP. Plays a role in maintaining mitochondrial morphology (PubMed:25190516). From Saccharomyces cerevisiae (strain ATCC 204508 / S288c) (Baker's yeast).
    561..698     +  CDS            MRL1 (fragment): MRL1_YEAST - Experimental evidence at protein level: Swiss-Prot protein existence level 1. Sorting receptor involved in the transport of vacuolar enzymes from the Golgi complex to the vacuole. Involved in the delivery and maturation of PEP4 (vacuolar proteinase A) and PRB1 (vacuolar proteinase B). From Saccharomyces cerevisiae (strain ATCC 204508 / S288c) (Baker's yeast).
    860..1267    +  promoter       TEF1 promoter: S. cerevisiae TEF1; promoter for EF-1α
   1287..2609    +  CDS            EED: EED_HUMAN - Experimental evidence at protein level: Swiss-Prot protein existence level 1. Polycomb group (PcG) protein. Component of the PRC2/EED-EZH2 complex, which methylates 'Lys-9' and 'Lys-27' of histone H3, leading to transcriptional repression of the affected target gene. Also recognizes 'Lys-26' trimethylated histone H1 with the effect of inhibiting PRC2 complex methyltransferase activity on nucleosomal histone H3 'Lys-27', whereas H3 'Lys-27' recognition has the opposite effect, enabling the propagation of this repressive mark. The PRC2/EED- EZH2 complex may also serve as a recruiting
   2963..3404    +  promoter       GAL1 promoter: S. cerevisiae GAL1; inducible promoter, regulated by Gal4
   3425..3598    +  CDS            ProtA: IgG-binding unit of Staphylococcus aureus protein A
   3602..3772    +  CDS            ProtA: IgG-binding unit of Staphylococcus aureus protein A
   3839..6091    +  CDS            EZH2: EZH2_HUMAN - Also known as KMT6. Experimental evidence at protein level: Swiss-Prot protein existence level 1. Polycomb group (PcG) protein. Catalytic subunit of the PRC2/EED-EZH2 complex, which methylates 'Lys-9' (H3K9me) and 'Lys-27' (H3K27me) of histone H3, leading to transcriptional repression of the affected target gene. Able to mono-, di- and trimethylate 'Lys-27' of histone H3 to form H3K27me1, H3K27me2 and H3K27me3, respectively. Displays a preference for substrates with less methylation, loses activity when progressively more methyl groups are incorporated into H3K27, H3K27me0 > H3K27
   7070..8344    +  CDS            RBBP4: RBBP4_BOVIN - Experimental evidence at protein level: Swiss-Prot protein existence level 1. Core histone-binding subunit that may target chromatin assembly factors, chromatin remodeling factors and histone deacetylases to their histone substrates in a manner that is regulated by nucleosomal DNA. Component of several complexes which regulate chromatin metabolism. These include the chromatin assembly factor 1 (CAF-1) complex, which is required for chromatin assembly following DNA replication and DNA repair; the core histone deacetylase (HDAC) complex, which promotes histone deacetylation and con
   8360..8584    +  terminator     PGK1 terminator (fragment): S. cerevisae PGK1; transcription terminator for 3-phosphoglycerate kinase gene
   8695..9024    -  CDS            YL111_YEAST: Protein predicted: Swiss-Prot protein existence level 4. From Saccharomyces cerevisiae (strain ATCC 204508 / S288c) (Baker's yeast).
   9406..9423    -  CDS            CLIP-tag™ (fragment): human O6-alkylguanine-DNA-alkyltransferase variant that forms covalent bonds with benzylcytosine derivatives fast-reacting variant, optimized for mammalian expression
   9519..11540   +  CDS            SUZ12 (fragment): SUZ12_HUMAN - Also known as CHET9, JJAZ1, KIAA0160. Experimental evidence at protein level: Swiss-Prot protein existence level 1. Polycomb group (PcG) protein. Component of the PRC2 complex, which methylates 'Lys-9' (H3K9me) and 'Lys-27' (H3K27me) of histone H3, leading to transcriptional repression of the affected target gene (PubMed:15225548, PubMed:15231737, PubMed:15385962, PubMed:16618801, PubMed:17344414, PubMed:18285464, PubMed:28229514, PubMed:29499137, PubMed:31959557). The PRC2 complex may also serve as a recruiting platform for DNA methyltransferases, thereby linking two epigenetic
  11556..11743   +  terminator     ADH1 terminator: S. cerevisiae ADH1; transcription terminator for the S. cerevisiae alcohol dehydrogenase 1 (ADH1) gene
  11899..12075   +  promoter       URA3 promoter (fragment): S. cerevisiae URA3
  12076..12879   +  CDS            URA3: orotidine-5'-phosphate decarboxylase, required for uracil biosynthesis; S. cerevisiae URA3; yeast auxotrophic marker, counterselectable with 5-fluoroorotic acid (5-FOA)
  13147..13407   +  CDS            TIM9: TIM9_YEAST - Experimental evidence at protein level: Swiss-Prot protein existence level 1. Mitochondrial intermembrane chaperone that participates in the import and insertion of multi-pass transmembrane proteins into the mitochondrial inner membrane. Also required for the transfer of beta- barrel precursors from the TOM complex to the sorting and assembly machinery (SAM complex) of the outer membrane. Acts as a chaperone-like protein that protects the hydrophobic precursors from aggregation and guide them through the mitochondrial intermembrane space. Compared to TIM10, it may have a strong st
  13521..14336   -  CDS            KanR: aminoglycoside phosphotransferase; aph(3')-Ia; confers resistance to kanamycin in bacteria or G418 (Geneticin®) in eukaryotes
  14561..15149   +  rep_origin     ori: high-copy-number ColE1/pMB1/pBR322/pUC origin of replication
>Addgene plasmid #234582 | pMY.PRC2 | addgene full sequence | sequence record 469246 | Addgene NGS Result
GCGGCCGCCAATGCTAAATTCGAGTGAAACACAGGAAGATCAGAAAATCCTCATTTCATCCATATTAACA
ATAATTTCAAATGTTTATTTGCATTATTTGAAACTAGGCAAGACAAGCAACGAAACGTTTTTGAAAATTT
TGAGTATTTTCAATAAATTTGTAGAGGACTCAGATATTGAAAAAAAGCTACAGCAATTAATACTTGATAA
GAAGAGTATTGAGAAGGGCAACGGTTCATCATCTCATGGATCTGCACATGAACAAACACCAGAGTCAAAC
GACGTTGAAATTGAGGCTACTGCGCCAATTGATGACAATACAGACGATGATAACAAACCGAAGTTATCTG
ATGTAGAAAAGGATTAAAGATGCTAAGAGATAGTGATGATATTTCATAAATAATGTAATTCTATATATGT
TAATTACCTTTTTTGCGAGGCATATTTATGGTGAAGGATAAGTTTTGACCATCAAAGAAGGTTAATGTGG
CTGTGGTTTCAGGGTCCATAAAGCCCACATGGATAACATTACCCCTGAATTCGCATCTAGACTGAACTGG
CCGATAATTGCAGACGAACGCCTTGCCAACAGGGAGTTCTTCAGAGACATGGAGGCTCAAAACGAAATTA
TTGACAGCCTAGACATCAATAGTCATACAACAGAAAGCGACCACCCAACTTTGGCTGATAATAGCGTATA
AACAATGCATACTTTGTACGTTCAAAATACAATGCAGTAGATATATTTATGCATATTACATATAATACAT
ATCACATAGGAAGCAACAGGCGCGTTGGACTTTTAATTTTCGAGGACCGCGAATCCTTACATCACACCCA
ATCCCCCACAAGTGATCCCCCACACACCATAGCTTCAAAATGTTTCTACTCCTTTTTTACTCTTCCAGAT
TTTCTCGGACTCCGCGCATCGCCGTACCACTTCAAAACACCCAAGCACAGCATACTAAATTTCCCCTCTT
TCTTCCTCTAGGGTGTCGTTAATTACCCGTACTAAAGGTTTGGAAAAGAAAAAAGACACCGCCTCGTTTC
TTTTTCTTCGTCGAAAAAGGCAATAAAAATTTTTATCACGTTTCTTTTTCTTGAAAATTTTTTTTTTTGA
TTTTTTTCTCTTTCGATGACCTCCCATTGATATTTAAGTTAATAAACGGTCATCAATTTCTCAAGTTTCA
GTTTCATTTTTCTTGTTCTATTACAACTTTTTTTACTTCTTGCTCATTAGAAAGAAAGCATAGCAATCTA
ATCTAAGTTTTAATTACAAAAGATCTATGTCCGAGAGGGAAGTGTCGACTGCGCCGGCGGGAACAGACAT
GCCTGCGGCCAAGAAGCAGAAGCTGAGCAGTGACGAGAACAGCAATCCAGACCTCTCTGGAGATGAGAAT
GATGACGCTGTCAGTATAGAAAGTGGTACAAACACTGAACGCCCTGATACACCTACAAACACGCCAAATG
CACCTGGAAGGAAAAGTTGGGGAAAGGGAAAATGGAAGTCAAAGAAATGCAAATATTCTTTCAAATGTGT
AAATAGTCTCAAGGAAGATCATAACCAACCATTGTTTGGAGTTCAGTTTAACTGGCACAGTAAAGAAGGA
GATCCATTAGTGTTTGCAACTGTAGGAAGCAACAGAGTTACCTTGTATGAATGTCATTCACAAGGAGAAA
TCCGGTTGTTGCAATCTTACGTGGATGCTGATGCTGATGAAAACTTTTACACTTGTGCATGGACCTATGA
TAGCAATACGAGCCATCCTCTGCTGGCTGTAGCTGGATCTAGAGGCATAATTAGGATAATAAATCCTATA
ACAATGCAGTGTATAAAGCACTATGTTGGCCATGGAAATGCTATCAATGAGCTGAAATTCCATCCAAGAG
ATCCAAATCTTCTCCTGTCAGTAAGTAAAGATCATGCTTTACGATTATGGAATATCCAGACGGACACTCT
GGTGGCAATATTTGGAGGCGTAGAAGGGCACAGAGATGAAGTTCTAAGTGCTGATTATGATCTTTTGGGT
GAAAAAATAATGTCCTGTGGTATGGATCATTCTCTTAAACTTTGGAGGATCAATTCAAAGAGAATGATGA
ATGCAATTAAGGAATCTTATGATTATAATCCAAATAAAACTAACAGGCCATTTATTTCTCAGAAAATCCA
TTTTCCTGATTTTTCTACCAGAGACATACATAGGAATTATGTTGATTGTGTGCGATGGTTAGGCGATTTG
ATACTTTCTAAGTCTTGTGAAAATGCCATTGTGTGCTGGAAACCTGGCAAGATGGAAGATGATATAGATA
AAATTAAACCCAGTGAATCTAATGTGACTATTCTTGGGCGATTTGATTACAGCCAGTGTGACATTTGGTA
CATGAGGTTTTCTATGGATTTCTGGCAAAAGATGCTTGCATTGGGCAATCAAGTTGGCAAACTTTATGTT
TGGGATTTAGAAGTAGAAGATCCTCATAAAGCCAAATGTACAACACTGACTCATCATAAATGTGGTGCTG
CTATTCGACAAACCAGTTTTAGCAGGGATAGCAGCATTCTTATAGCTGTTTGTGATGATGCCAGTATTTG
GCGCTGGGATCGACTTCGAGGATCCTAACTCGAGAGTGCTTTTAACTAAGAATTATTAGTCTTTTCTGCT
TATTTTTTCATCATAGTTTAGAACACTTTATATTAACGAATAGTTTATGAATCTATTTAGGTTTAAAAAT
TGATACAGTTTTATAAGTTACTTTTTCAAAGACTCGTGCTGTCTATTGCATAATGCACTGGAAGGGGAAA
AAAAAGGTGCACACGCGTGGCTTTTTCTTGAATTTGCAGTTTGAAAAATGCTGCCAAACCAGATGTCAAC
ACAGCTACAACGCCCCATTATCTTAGCCTAAAAAAACCTTCTCTTTGGAACTTTCAGTAATACGCTTAAC
TGCTCATTGCTATATTGAAGTACGGATTAGAAGCCGCCGAGCGGGCGACAGCCCTCCGACGGATGACTCT
CCTCCGTGCGTCCTCGTCATCACCGGTCGCGTTCCTGAAACGCAGATGTGCCTCGCGCCGCACTGCTCCG
AACAATAAAGATTCTACAATACTAGCTTTTATGGTTATGAAGAGGAAAAATTGGCAGTAACCTGGCCCCA
CAAACCTTCAAATTAACGAATCAAATTAACAACCATAGGATGATAATGCGATTAGTTTTTTAGCCTTATT
TCTGGGGTAATTAATCAGCGAAGCGATGATTTTTGATCTATTAACAGATATATAAATGGAAAAGCTGCAT
AACCACTTTAACTAATACTTTCAACATTTTCAGTTTGTATTACTTCTTATTCAAATGTCATAAAAGTATC
AACAAAAAATTGTTAATATACCTCTATACTTTAACGTCAAGGAGAAAAAACTATATCAAGAATGGTGGAC
AACAAATTCAACAAAGAACAACAAAACGCGTTCTATGAAATCTTACATTTACCTAACTTAAACGAAGAAC
AACGAAACGCCTTCATCCAAAGTTTAAAAGATGACCCAAGCCAAAGCGCTAACCTTTTAGCAGAAGCTAA
AAAGCTAAATGATGCTCAGGCGCCGAAAGTAGACAACAAATTCAACAAAGAACAACAAAACGCGTTCTAT
GAAATCTTACATTTACCTAACTTAAACGAAGAACAACGAAACGCCTTCATCCAAAGTTTAAAAGATGACC
CAAGCCAAAGCGCTAACCTTTTAGCAGAAGCTAAAAAGCTAAATGGTGCTCAGGCGCCGAAAGAGCTCAA
AACCGCGGCTCTTGCGCAACACGATGAAGCCGAGAATTTGTATTTTCAGGGTTCCGGTATGGGCCAGACT
GGGAAGAAATCTGAGAAGGGACCAGTTTGTTGGCGGAAGCGTGTAAAATCAGAGTACATGCGACTGAGAC
AGCTCAAGAGGTTCAGACGAGCTGATGAAGTAAAGAGTATGTTTAGTTCCAATCGTCAGAAAATTTTGGA
AAGAACGGAAATCTTAAACCAAGAATGGAAACAGCGAAGGATACAGCCTGTGCACATCCTGACTTCTGTG
AGCTCATTGCGCGGGACTAGGGAGTGTTCGGTGACCAGTGACTTGGATTTTCCAACACAAGTCATCCCAT
TAAAGACTCTGAATGCAGTTGCTTCAGTACCCATAATGTATTCTTGGTCACCCCTACAGCAGAATTTTAT
GGTGGAAGATGAAACTGTTTTACATAACATTCCTTATATGGGAGATGAAGTTTTAGATCAGGATGGTACT
TTCATTGAAGAACTAATAAAAAATTATGATGGGAAAGTACACGGGGATAGAGAATGTGGGTTTATAAATG
ATGAAATTTTTGTGGAGTTGGTGAATGCCCTTGGTCAATATAATGATGATGACGATGATGATGATGGAGA
TGATCCTGAAGAAAGAGAAGAAAAGCAGAAAGACCTGGAGGATCACCGAGATGATAAAGAAAGCCGCCCA
CCTCGGAAATTTCCTTCTGATAAAATTTTTGAAGCCATTTCCTCAATGTTTCCAGATAAGGGCACAGCAG
AAGAACTAAAGGAAAAATATAAAGAACTCACCGAACAGCAGCTCCCAGGCGCACTTCCTCCTGAATGTAC
CCCCAACATAGATGGACCAAATGCTAAATCTGTTCAGAGAGAGCAAAGCTTACACTCCTTTCATACGCTT
TTCTGTAGGCGATGTTTTAAATATGACTGCTTCCTACATCGTAAGTGCAATTATTCTTTTCATGCAACAC
CCAACACTTATAAGCGGAAGAACACAGAAACAGCTCTAGACAACAAACCTTGTGGACCACAGTGTTACCA
GCATTTGGAGGGAGCAAAGGAGTTTGCTGCTGCTCTCACCGCTGAGCGGATAAAGACCCCACCAAAACGT
CCAGGAGGCCGCAGAAGAGGACGGCTTCCCAATAACAGTAGCAGGCCCAGCACCCCCACCATTAATGTGC
TGGAATCAAAGGATACAGACAGTGATAGGGAAGCAGGGACTGAAACGGGGGGAGAGAACAATGATAAAGA
AGAAGAAGAGAAGAAAGATGAAACTTCGAGCTCCTCTGAAGCAAATTCTCGGTGTCAAACACCAATAAAG
ATGAAGCCAAATATTGAACCTCCTGAGAATGTGGAGTGGAGTGGTGCTGAAGCCTCAATGTTTAGAGTCC
TCATTGGCACTTACTATGACAATTTCTGTGCCATTGCTAGGTTAATTGGGACCAAAACATGTAGACAGGT
GTATGAGTTTAGAGTCAAAGAATCTAGCATCATAGCTCCAGCTCCCGCTGAGGATGTGGATACTCCTCCA
AGGAAAAAGAAGAGGAAACACCGGTTGTGGGCTGCACACTGCAGAAAGATACAGCTGAAAAAGGACGGCT
CCTCTAACCATGTTTACAACTATCAACCCTGTGATCATCCACGGCAGCCTTGTGACAGTTCGTGCCCTTG
TGTGATAGCACAAAATTTTTGTGAAAAGTTTTGTCAATGTAGTTCAGAGTGTCAAAACCGCTTTCCGGGA
TGCCGCTGCAAAGCACAGTGCAACACCAAGCAGTGCCCGTGCTACCTGGCTGTCCGAGAGTGTGACCCTG
ACCTCTGTCTTACTTGTGGAGCCGCTGACCATTGGGACAGTAAAAATGTGTCCTGCAAGAACTGCAGTAT
TCAGCGGGGCTCCAAAAAGCATCTATTGCTGGCACCATCTGACGTGGCAGGCTGGGGGATTTTTATCAAA
GATCCTGTGCAGAAAAATGAATTTATCTCAGAATACTGTGGAGAGATTATTTCTCAAGATGAAGCTGACA
GAAGAGGGAAAGTGTATGATAAATACATGTGCAGCTTTCTGTTCAACTTGAACAATGATTTTGTGGTGGA
TGCAACCCGCAAGGGTAACAAAATTCGTTTTGCAAATCATTCGGTAAATCCAAACTGCTATGCAAAAGTT
ATGATGGTTAACGGTGATCACAGGATAGGTATTTTTGCCAAGAGAGCCATCCAGACTGGCGAAGAGCTGT
TTTTTGATTACAGATACAGCCAGGCTGATGCCCTGAAGTATGTCGGCATCGAAAGAGAAATGGAAATCCC
TGGATCCTAACTCGAGATAAAGCAATCTTGATGAGGATAATGATTTTTTTTTGAATATACATAAATACTA
CCGTTTTTCTGCTAGATTTTGTGATGACGTAAATAAGTACATATTACTTTTTAAGCCAAGACAAGATTAA
GCATTAACTTTACCCTTTTCTTTCTAAGTTTCAATATTAGTTATCACTGTTTAAAAGTTATGGCGAGAAC
GTCGGCGGTTAAAATATATTACCCTGAACGGCTGGATGCACACACTGGCTTAAGATGACAACGTTGATAG
GTCAAGATCAATGTAAACAATTACTTTGTTATGTAGAGTTTTTTTAGCTACCTATATTCCACCATAACAT
CAATCATGCGGTTGCTGGTGTATTTACCAATAATGTTTAATGTATATATATATATATATATATGGGGCCG
TATACTTACATATAGTAGATGTCAAGCGTAGGCGCTTCCCCTGCCGGCTGTGAGGGCGCCATAACCAAGG
TATCTATAGACCGCCAATCAGCAAACTACCTCCGTACATTCATGTTGCACCCACACATTTATACACCCAG
ACCGCGACAAATTACCCATAAGGTTGTTTGTGACGGCGTCGTACAAGAGAACGTGGGAACTTTTTAGGCT
CACCAAAAAAGAAAGAAAAAATACGAGTTGCTGACAGAAGCCTCAAGAAAAAAAAAATTCTTCTTCGACT
ATGCTGGAGGCAGAGATGATCGAGCCGGTAGTTAACTATATATAGCTAAATTGGTTCCATCACCTTCTTT
TCTGGTGTCGCTCCTTCTAGTGCTATTTCTGGCTTTTCCTATTTTTTTTTTTCCATTTTTCTTTCTCTCT
TTCTAATATATAAATTCTCTTGCATTTTCTATTTTTCTCTCTATCTATTCTACTTGTTTATTCCCTTCAA
GGTTTTTTTTTAAGGAGTACTTGTTTTTAGAATATACGGTCAACGAACTATAATTAACTAAACAGATCTA
TGGCCGACAAGGAAGCAGCCTTCGACGACGCAGTGGAAGAACGAGTGATCAACGAGGAATACAAAATATG
GAAAAAGAACACCCCTTTTCTTTATGATTTGGTGATGACCCATGCTCTGGAGTGGCCCAGCCTAACTGCC
CAGTGGCTTCCAGATGTAACCAGACCAGAAGGGAAAGATTTCAGCATTCATCGACTTGTCCTGGGGACAC
ACACATCGGATGAACAAAACCATCTTGTTATAGCCAGTGTGCAGCTCCCTAATGATGATGCTCAGTTTGA
TGCGTCACACTACGACAGTGAGAAAGGAGAATTTGGAGGTTTTGGTTCAGTTAGTGGAAAAATTGAAATA
GAAATCAAGATCAACCATGAAGGAGAAGTAAACAGGGCCCGTTATATGCCCCAGAACCCTTGTATCATCG
CAACAAAGACTCCTTCCAGTGATGTTCTTGTTTTTGACTATACAAAACATCCTTCTAAACCAGATCCTTC
TGGAGAGTGCAACCCAGACTTGCGACTCCGTGGACATCAGAAGGAAGGCTATGGGCTTTCTTGGAACCCA
AATCTCAGTGGGCACTTACTTAGTGCTTCAGATGACCATACCATCTGCCTGTGGGACATCAGTGCCGTTC
CAAAGGAGGGAAAAGTGGTAGATGCGAAGACCATCTTTACAGGGCATACGGCAGTAGTAGAAGATGTTTC
CTGGCATCTACTCCATGAGTCTCTGTTTGGGTCAGTTGCTGATGATCAGAAACTTATGATTTGGGATACT
CGTTCAAACAATACTTCCAAACCAAGCCACTCAGTTGATGCTCACACTGCTGAAGTGAACTGCCTTTCTT
TCAATCCTTATAGTGAGTTCATTCTTGCCACAGGATCAGCTGACAAGACTGTTGCCTTGTGGGATCTGAG
AAATCTGAAACTTAAGTTGCATTCCTTTGAGTCACATAAGGATGAAATATTCCAGGTTCAGTGGTCACCT
CACAATGAGACTATTTTAGCTTCCAGTGGTACTGATCGCAGACTGAATGTCTGGGATTTAAGTAAAATTG
GAGAGGAACAATCCCCAGAAGATGCAGAAGACGGGCCACCAGAGTTGTTGTTTATTCATGGTGGTCATAC
TGCCAAGATATCTGATTTCTCCTGGAATCCCAATGAACCTTGGGTGATTTGTTCTGTATCAGAAGACAAT
ATCATGCAAGTGTGGCAAATGGCAGAGAACATTTATAATGATGAAGACCCTGAAGGAAGCGTTGATCCAG
AAGGACAAGGGTCCGGATCCTAACTCGAGATTGAATTGAATTGAAATCGATAGATCAATTTTTTTCTTTT
CTCTTTCCCCATCCTTTACGCTAAAATAATAGTTTATTTTATTTTTTGAATATTTTTTATTTATATACGT
ATATATAGACTATTATTTATCTTTTAATGATTATTAAGATTTTTATTAAAAAAAAATTCGCTCCTCTTTT
AATGCCTTTATGCAGTTTTTTTTTCCCATTCGATATTTCTATGTGCTGGTTCTGTATGGGCACAGACAAC
CTAAACGCACCCATGAACCACACGGTTAGTCCAAAAGGGGCAGTTCAGATTCCAGATGCGGGAATTAGCT
TGCTGCCACCCTCACCTCACTAACGCTGCGGTGTGCGGATACTTCATGCTATTTATAGACGCGCGTGTCG
GAATCAGCACGCGCAAGAACCAAATGGGAAAATCGGAATGGGTCCAGAACTGCTTTGAGTGCTGGCTATT
GGCGTCTGATTTCCGTTTTGGGAATCCTTTGCCGCGCGCCCCTCTCAAAACTCCGCACAAGTCCCAGAAA
GCGGGAAAGAAATAAAACGCCACCAAAAAAAAAAAAATAAAAGCCAATCCTCGAAGCGTGGGTGGTAGGC
CCTGGATTATCCCGTACAAGTATTTCTCAGGAGTAAAAAAACCGTTTGTTTTGGAATTTCCCATTTCGCG
GCCACCTACGCCGCTATCTTTGCAACAACTATCTGCGATAACTCAGCAAATTTTGCATATTCGTGTTGCA
GTATTGCGATAATGGGAGTCTTACTTCCAACATAACGGCAGAAAGAAATGTGAGAAAATTTTGCATCCTT
TGCCTCCGTTCAAGTATATAAAGTCGGCATGCTTGATAATCTTTCTTTCCATCCTACATTGTTCTAATTA
TTCTTATTCTCCTTTATTCTTTCCTAACATACCAAGAAATTAATCTTCTGTCATTCGCTTAAACACTATA
TCAATAAAGATCTATGGCGCCTCAGAAGCACGGCGGTGGGGGAGGGGGCGGCTCGGGGCCCAGCGCGGGG
TCCGGGGGAGGCGGCTTCGGGGGTTCGGCGGCGGTGGCGGCGGCGACGGCTTCGGGCGGCAAATCCGGCG
GCGGGAGCTGTGGAGGGGGTGGCAGTTACTCGGCCTCCTCCTCCTCCTCCGCGGCGGCAGCGGCGGGGGC
TGCGGTGTTACCGGTGAAGAAGCCGAAAATGGAGCACGTCCAGGCTGACCACGAGCTTTTCCTCCAGGCC
TTTGAGAAGCCAACACAAATCTATAGATTTCTTCGAACTCGGAATCTCATAGCACCAATATTTTTGCACA
GAACTCTTACTTACATGTCTCATCGAAACTCCAGAACAAACATCAAAAGGAAAACATTTAAAGTTGATGA
TATGTTATCAAAAGTAGAGAAAATGAAAGGAGAGCAAGAATCTCATAGCTTGTCAGCTCATTTGCAGCTT
ACGTTTACTGGTTTCTTCCACAAAAATGATAAGCCATCACCAAACTCAGAAAATGAACAAAATTCTGTTA
CCCTGGAAGTCCTGCTTGTGAAAGTTTGCCACAAAAAAAGAAAGGATGTAAGTTGTCCAATAAGGCAAGT
TCCCACAGGTAAAAAGCAGGTGCCTTTGAATCCTGACCTCAATCAAACAAAACCCGGAAATTTCCCGTCC
CTTGCAGTTTCCAGTAATGAATTTGAACCTAGTAACAGCCATATGGTGAAGTCTTACTCGTTGCTATTTA
GAGTGACTCGTCCAGGAAGAAGAGAGTTTAATGGAATGATTAATGGAGAAACCAATGAAAATATTGATGT
CAATGAAGAGCTTCCAGCCAGAAGAAAACGAAATCGTGAGGATGGGGAAAAGACATTTGTTGCACAAATG
ACAGTATTTGATAAAAACAGGCGCTTACAGCTTTTAGATGGGGAATATGAAGTAGCCATGCAGGAAATGG
AAGAATGTCCAATAAGCAAGAAAAGAGCAACATGGGAGACTATTCTTGATGGGAAGAGGCTGCCTCCATT
CGAAACATTTTCTCAGGGACCTACGTTGCAGTTCACTCTTCGTTGGACAGGAGAAACCAATGATAAATCT
ACGGCTCCTATTGCCAAACCTCTTGCCACTAGAAATTCAGAGAGTCTCCATCAGGAAAACAAGCCTGGTT
CAGTTAAACCTACTCAAACTATTGCTGTTAAAGAATCATTGACTACAGACCTACAAACAAGAAAAGAAAA
GGATACTCCAAATGAAAACCGACAAAAATTAAGAATATTTTATCAGTTTCTCTATAACAACAATACAAGG
CAACAAACTGAAGCAAGAGATGACCTGCATTGCCCTTGGTGTACTCTGAACTGCCGCAAACTTTATAGTT
TACTCAAGCATCTTAAACTCTGCCATAGCAGATTTATCTTCAACTATGTTTATCATCCAAAAGGTGCTAG
GATAGATGTTTCTATCAATGAGTGTTATGATGGCTCCTATGCAGGAAATCCTCAGGATATTCATCGCCAA
CCTGGATTTGCTTTTAGTCGCAACGGACCAGTTAAGAGAACACCTATCACACATATTCTTGTGTGCAGGC
CAAAACGAACAAAAGCAAGCATGTCTGAATTTCTTGAATCTGAAGATGGGGAAGTAGAACAGCAAAGAAC
ATATAGTAGTGGCCACAATCGTCTGTATTTCCATAGTGATACCTGCTTACCTCTCCGTCCACAAGAAATG
GAAGTAGATAGTGAAGATGAAAAAGATCCTGAATGGCTAAGAGAAAAAACCATTACACAAATTGAAGAGT
TTTCTGATGTTAATGAAGGAGAGAAAGAAGTGATGAAACTCTGGAATCTCCATGTCATGAAGCATGGGTT
TATTGCTGACAATCAAATGAATCATGCCTGTATGCTGTTTGTAGAAAATTATGGACAGAAAATAATTAAG
AAGAATTTATGTCGAAACTTCATGCTTCATCTAGTCAGCATGCATGACTTTAATCTTATTAGCATAATGT
CAATAGATAAAGCTGTTACCAAGCTCCGTGAAATGCAGCAAAAATTAGAAAAGGGGGAATCTGCTTCCCC
TGCAAACGAAGAAATAACTGAAGAACAAAATGGGACAGCAAATGGATTTAGTGAAATTAACTCAAAAGAG
AAAGCTTTGGAAACAGATAGTGTCTCAGGGGTTTCAAAACAGAGCAAAAAACAAAAACTCGGATCCTAAC
TCGAGGCGAATTTCTTATGATTTATGATTTTTATTATTAAATAAGTTATAAAAAAAATAAGTGTATACAA
ATTTTAAAGTGACTCTTAGGTTTTAAAACGAAAATTCTTATTCTTGAGTAACTCTTTCCTGTAGGTCAGG
TTGCTTTCTCAGGTATAGCATGAGGTCGCTCTTATTGACCACACCTCTACCGGCATGCCGAGCAAATGCC
TGCAAATCGCTCCCCATTTCGCTGGGTAGACTACCCATGAGTCACAATGAACGACTAGAGATCTATGTGA
GGATCCTAACTCGAGATCGAGCTGAGCAGTTACAGAGATGTTACGAACCACTAGTGCACTGCAGTACACG
GTTTCCTTGAAATTTTTTTGATTCGGTAATCTCCGAACAGAAGGAAGAACGAAGGAAGGAGCACAGACTT
AGATTGGTATATATACGCATATGTAGTGTTGAAGAAACATGAAATTGCCCAGTATTCTTAACCCAACTGC
ACAGAACAAAAACGTGCAGGAAACGAAGATAAATCATGTCGAAAGCTACATATAAGGAACGTGCTGCTAC
TCATCCTAGTCCTGTTGCTGCCAAGCTATTTAATATCATGCACGAAAAGCAAACAAACTTGTGTGCTTCA
TTGGATGTTCGTACCACCAAGGAATTACTGGAGTTAGTTGAAGCATTAGGTCCCAAAATTTGTTTACTAA
AAACACATGTGGATATCTTGACTGATTTTTCCATGGAGGGCACAGTTAAGCCGCTAAAGGCATTATCCGC
CAAGTACAATTTTTTACTCTTCGAGGACAGAAAATTTGCTGACATTGGTAATACAGTCAAATTGCAGTAC
TCTGCGGGTGTATACAGAATAGCAGAATGGGCAGACATTACGAATGCACACGGTGTGGTGGGCCCAGGTA
TTGTTAGCGGTTTGAAGCAGGCGGCAGAAGAAGTAACAAAGGAACCTAGAGGCCTTTTGATGTTAGCAGA
ATTGTCATGCAAGGGCTCCCTATCTACTGGAGAATATACTAAGGGTACTGTTGACATTGCGAAGAGCGAC
AAAGATTTTGTTATCGGCTTTATTGCTCAAAGAGACATGGGTGGAAGAGATGAAGGTTACGATTGGTTGA
TTATGACACCCGGTGTGGGTTTAGATGACAAGGGAGATGCATTGGGTCAACAGTATAGAACCGTGGATGA
TGTGGTTTCTACAGGATCTGACATTATTATTGTTGGAAGAGGACTATTTGCAAAGGGAAGGGATGCTAAG
GTAGAGGGTGAACGTTACAGAAAAGCAGGCTGGGAAGCATATTTGAGAAGATGCGGCCAGCAAAACTAAA
AAACTGTATTATAAGTAAATGCATGTATACTAAACTCACAAATTAGAGCTTCAATTTAATTATATCAGTT
ATTACCCGAGTAGAGCACTTGAATCCACTGCCCCGGGAATCTCGGTCGTAATGATTTCTATAATGACGAA
AAAAAAAAAATTGGAAAGAAAAAGCTTCATGGCCTTTATAAAAAGGAACTATCCAATACCTCGCCAGAAC
CAAGTAACAGTATTTTACGGGGCACAAATCAAGAACAATAAGACAGGACTGTAAAGATGGACGCATTGAA
CTCCAAAGAACAACAAGAGTTCCAAAAAGTAGTGGAACAAAAGCAAATGAAGGATTTCATGCGTTTGTAC
TCTAATCTGGTAGAAAGATGTTTCACAGACTGTGTCAATGACTTCACAACATCAAAGCTAACCAATAAGG
AACAAACATGCATCATGAAGTGCTCAGAAAAGTTCTTGAAGCATAGCGAACGTGTAGGGCAGCGTTTCCA
AGAACAAAACGCTGCCTTGGGACAAGGCTTGGGCCGATAAGGTGTACTGGCGTATATATATCTAATTATG
TATCTCTGGTGTAGCCCATTTTTAGCATGTAAATATAAAGACCGAGCGGCCGCGTGTTACAACCAATTAA
CCAATTCTGATTAGAAAAACTCATCGAGCATCAAATGAAACTGCAATTTATTCATATCAGGATTATCAAT
ACCATATTTTTGAAAAAGCCGTTTCTGTAATGAAGGAGAAAACTCACCGAGGCAGTTCCATAGGATGGCA
AGATCCTGGTATCGGTCTGCGATTCCGACTCGTCCAACATCAATACAACCTATTAATTTCCCCTCGTCAA
AAATAAGGTTATCAAGTGAGAAATCACCATGAGTGACGACTGAATCCGGTGAGAATGGCAAAAGCTTATG
CATTTCTTTCCAGACTTGTTCAACAGGCCAGCCATTACGCTCGTCATCAAAATCACTCGCATCAACCAAA
CCGTTATTCATTCGTGATTGCGCCTGAGCGAGGCGAAATACGCGATCGCTGTTAAAAGGACAATTACAAA
CAGGAATCGAATGCAACCGGCGCAGGAACACTGCCAGCGCATCAACAATATTTTCACCTGAATCAGGATA
TTCTTCTAATACCTGGAATGCTGTTTTCCCGGGGATCGCAGTGGTGAGTAACCATGCATCATCAGGAGTA
CGGATAAAATGCTTGATGGTCGGAAGAGGCATAAATTCCGTCAGCCAGTTTAGTCTGACCATCTCATCTG
TAACATCATTGGCAACGCTACCTTTGCCATGTTTCAGAAACAACTCTGGCGCATCGGGCTTCCCATACAA
TCGATAGATTGTCGCACCTGATTGCCCGACATTATCGCGAGCCCATTTATACCCATATAAATCAGCATCC
ATGTTGGAATTTAATCGCGGCCTGGAGCAAGACGTTTCCCGTTGAATATGGCTCATAACACCCCTTGTAT
TACTGTTTATGTAAGCAGACAGTTTTATTGTTCATGATGATATATTTTTATCTTGTGCAATGTAACATCA
GAGATTTTGAGACACAACGTGGCTTTGTTGAATAAATCGAACTTTTGCTGAGTTGAAGGATCAGTCATGA
CCAAAATCCCTTAACGTGAGTTTTCGTTCCACTGAGCGTCAGACCCCGTAGAAAAGATCAAAGGATCTTC
TTGAGATCCTTTTTTTCTGCGCGTAATCTGCTGCTTGCAAACAAAAAAACCACCGCTACCAGCGGTGGTT
TGTTTGCCGGATCAAGAGCTACCAACTCTTTTTCCGAAGGTAACTGGCTTCAGCAGAGCGCAGATACCAA
ATACTGTTCTTCTAGTGTAGCCGTAGTTAGGCCACCACTTCAAGAACTCTGTAGCACCGCCTACATACCT
CGCTCTGCTAATCCTGTTACCAGTGGCTGCTGCCAGTGGCGATAAGTCGTGTCTTACCGGGTTGGACTCA
AGACGATAGTTACCGGATAAGGCGCAGCGGTCGGGCTGAACGGGGGGTTCGTGCACACAGCCCAGCTTGG
AGCGAACGACCTACACCGAACTGAGATACCTACAGCGTGAGCTATGAGAAAGCGCCACGCTTCCCGAAGG
GAGAAAGGCGGACAGGTATCCGGTAAGCGGCAGGGTCGGAACAGGAGAGCGCACGAGGGAGCTTCCAGGG
GGAAACGCCTGGTATCTTTATAGTCCTGTCGGGTTTCGCCACCTCTGACTTGAGCGTCGATTTTTGTGAT
GCTCGTCAGGGGGGCGGAGCCTATGGAAAAACGCCAGCAACGCGGCCTTTTTACGGTTCCTGGCCTTTTG
CTGGCCTTTTGCTCACATGTTCTTTCCTGCGTTATCCCCTGATTCTGTGGATAACCGT
